Addgene plasmid #45134: pET29b_Qcat6
Depositing lab: Christopher Petzold. Depositing organization: Lawrence Berkeley National Laboratory. Publication: A targeted proteomics toolkit for High-throughput absolute quantification of Escherichia coli proteins. Batth TS, Singh P, Ramakrishnan VR, Sousa MM, Chan LJ, Tran HM, Luning EG, Pan EH, Vuu KM, Keasling JD, Adams PD, Petzold CJ. Metab Eng. 2014 Sep 6. pii: S1096-7176(14)00114-1. doi: 10.1016/j.ymben.2014.08.004. PubMed 25205128.
Backbone
  Vector backbone: pET29b
  Backbone manufacturer: Genscript
  Backbone size w/o insert (bp): 5330
  Total vector size (bp): 6816
  Vector type: Bacterial Expression
Growth in bacteria
  Bacterial resistance: Kanamycin, 50 μg/mL
  Growth temperature: 37°C
  Growth strain: BLR DE3
  Copy number: High Copy
Gene/Insert
  Gene/Insert name: E-coli-pathways-QconCAT6 (alt name: Qcat6)
  Species: Synthetic
  Insert size (bp): 1486
  Promoter: T7
  Tag / fusion protein: 6XHis (C terminal on insert)
  Cloning method: Restriction Enzyme; 5′ cloning site BamHI (not destroyed); 3′ cloning site XhoI (not destroyed)
  Sequencing primers: 5′ GATCCCGCGAAATTAATACGACTCACTA; 3′ GGTGGTGGTGGTGCTCGA
Terms and licenses: Academic/Nonprofit Terms; Industry Terms: Not Available to Industry
Depositor comments: Synthesized by Genscript
How to cite: pET29b_Qcat6 was a gift from Christopher Petzold (Addgene plasmid # 45134 ; http://n2t.net/addgene:45134 ; RRID:Addgene_45134)
