[The description below was written by a language model from this plasmid's Addgene catalogue record and pLannotate feature annotations shown in this document.]
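Description:
pET29b_Qcat6 is a bacterial expression plasmid built on the pET29b backbone, carrying a synthetic gene called E-coli-pathways-QconCAT6 (Qcat6). The insert of about 1.5 kb was made by commercial gene synthesis and cloned between BamHI and XhoI sites, both of which were retained. The catalogue lists a total size of 6,816 bp, while the annotated depositor sequence is 6,825 nt. The plasmid is selected with kanamycin through an aph(3')-Ia aminoglycoside phosphotransferase gene. It replicates from a ColE1/pBR322-type origin accompanied by the bom region and the rop gene. The catalogue lists it as high copy, although rop normally moderates copy number. An f1 origin is also present, and short tetracycline-resistance fragments are remnants of the pBR322 lineage.

Expression is driven by a T7 promoter followed directly by a lac operator and the T7 gene 10 ribosome binding site, with a T7 terminator downstream. A plasmid-borne lacI gene supplies repressor, so transcription is held off until IPTG induction in a host that provides T7 RNA polymerase, consistent with the listed BLR DE3 strain. The backbone's S-tag lies upstream of the insert region, and a C-terminal 6xHis tag allows metal-affinity purification. The annotation tool labels this tag as a partial 9xHis match.

QconCAT designs are artificial proteins made of concatenated tryptic peptides drawn from many target proteins, and a short match to E. coli cdsA within the insert fits that design. The other represented proteins are not stated in the record. According to the associated publication title, the construct belongs to a targeted proteomics toolkit for high-throughput absolute quantification of E. coli proteins. There the purified concatamer would serve as a source of peptide standards for mass spectrometry.
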