Features (pLannotate 1.2.2; 20 found; start..end, strand, type, name):
     12..467     +  rep_origin     f1 ori (sequence partly withheld): f1 bacteriophage origin of replication; arrow indicates direction of (+) strand synthesis
    494..551     +  promoter       AmpR promoter (fragment): bla
    560..1375    -  CDS            KanR: aminoglycoside phosphotransferase; aph(3')-Ia; confers resistance to kanamycin in bacteria or G418 (Geneticin®) in eukaryotes
   1497..2085    +  rep_origin     ori: high-copy-number ColE1/pMB1/pBR322/pUC origin of replication
   2271..2413    -  misc_feature   bom: basis of mobility region from pBR322
   2515..2706    -  CDS            rop: Rop protein, which maintains plasmids at low copy number; rop
   2723..3103    +  CDS            YPB1_ECOLX: Protein predicted: Swiss-Prot protein existence level 4. From Escherichia coli.
   3175..3466    -  CDS            TcR (fragment): tetracycline efflux protein; tet; confers resistance to tetracycline
   3481..3502    -  protein_bind   CAP binding site: CAP binding activates transcription in the presence of cAMP. E. coli catabolite activator protein
   3515..4597    -  CDS            lacI: lac repressor; lacI; The lac repressor binds to the lac operator to inhibit transcription in E. coli. This inhibition can be relieved by adding lactose or isopropyl-β-D-thiogalactopyranoside (IPTG).
   4598..4675    -  promoter       lacI promoter: lacI
   4683..4962    -  CDS            TcR (fragment): tetracycline efflux protein; tet; confers resistance to tetracycline
   4988..5006    +  promoter       T7 promoter: promoter for bacteriophage T7 RNA polymerase
   5007..5031    +  protein_bind   lac operator: The lac repressor binds to the lac operator to inhibit transcription in E. coli. This inhibition can be relieved by adding lactose or isopropyl-β-D-thiogalactopyranoside (IPTG). lac repressor encoded by lacI
   5046..5068    +  RBS            RBS: efficient ribosome binding site from bacteriophage T7 gene 10 (Olins and Rangwala, 1989)
   5079..5123    +  CDS            S-Tag: affinity and epitope tag derived from pancreatic ribonuclease A
   6087..6155    +  CDS            cdsA (fragment): CDSA_ECOLI - Also known as cds. Experimental evidence at protein level: Swiss-Prot protein existence level 1. From Escherichia coli (strain K12).
   6669..6686    +  CDS            9xHis (fragment): 9xHis affinity tag
   6696..6745    +  CDS            SET1 (fragment): solubility-enhancement tag derived from T7 phage gene 10B
   6753..6800    +  terminator     T7 terminator: transcription terminator for bacteriophage T7 RNA polymerase
>Addgene plasmid #45134 | pET29b_Qcat6 | depositor full sequence | sequence record 62790 | pET29b_Qcat6 sequence 6825 bps
TGGCGAATGGG
[124 nt withheld, positions 12-135]
C
[91 nt withheld, positions 137-227]
A
[49 nt withheld, positions 229-277]
CCTTTGACGTTGGAGTCCACGTTCTTT
[37 nt withheld, positions 305-341]
ACCCTATCTCGGTCTATTCTTTTGATTTATAAGGGATTTTGCCGATTTCGGCCTATTGGTTAAAAAATGA
GCTGATTTAACAAAAATTTAACGCGAATTTTAACAAAATATTAACGTTTACAATTTCAGGTGGCACTTTT
CGGGGAAATGTGCGCGGAACCCCTATTTGTTTATTTTTCTAAATACATTCAAATATGTATCCGCTCATGA
ATTAATTCTTAGAAAAACTCATCGAGCATCAAATGAAACTGCAATTTATTCATATCAGGATTATCAATAC
CATATTTTTGAAAAAGCCGTTTCTGTAATGAAGGAGAAAACTCACCGAGGCAGTTCCATAGGATGGCAAG
ATCCTGGTATCGGTCTGCGATTCCGACTCGTCCAACATCAATACAACCTATTAATTTCCCCTCGTCAAAA
ATAAGGTTATCAAGTGAGAAATCACCATGAGTGACGACTGAATCCGGTGAGAATGGCAAAAGTTTATGCA
TTTCTTTCCAGACTTGTTCAACAGGCCAGCCATTACGCTCGTCATCAAAATCACTCGCATCAACCAAACC
GTTATTCATTCGTGATTGCGCCTGAGCGAGACGAAATACGCGATCGCTGTTAAAAGGACAATTACAAACA
GGAATCGAATGCAACCGGCGCAGGAACACTGCCAGCGCATCAACAATATTTTCACCTGAATCAGGATATT
CTTCTAATACCTGGAATGCTGTTTTCCCGGGGATCGCAGTGGTGAGTAACCATGCATCATCAGGAGTACG
GATAAAATGCTTGATGGTCGGAAGAGGCATAAATTCCGTCAGCCAGTTTAGTCTGACCATCTCATCTGTA
ACATCATTGGCAACGCTACCTTTGCCATGTTTCAGAAACAACTCTGGCGCATCGGGCTTCCCATACAATC
GATAGATTGTCGCACCTGATTGCCCGACATTATCGCGAGCCCATTTATACCCATATAAATCAGCATCCAT
GTTGGAATTTAATCGCGGCCTAGAGCAAGACGTTTCCCGTTGAATATGGCTCATAACACCCCTTGTATTA
CTGTTTATGTAAGCAGACAGTTTTATTGTTCATGACCAAAATCCCTTAACGTGAGTTTTCGTTCCACTGA
GCGTCAGACCCCGTAGAAAAGATCAAAGGATCTTCTTGAGATCCTTTTTTTCTGCGCGTAATCTGCTGCT
TGCAAACAAAAAAACCACCGCTACCAGCGGTGGTTTGTTTGCCGGATCAAGAGCTACCAACTCTTTTTCC
GAAGGTAACTGGCTTCAGCAGAGCGCAGATACCAAATACTGTCCTTCTAGTGTAGCCGTAGTTAGGCCAC
CACTTCAAGAACTCTGTAGCACCGCCTACATACCTCGCTCTGCTAATCCTGTTACCAGTGGCTGCTGCCA
GTGGCGATAAGTCGTGTCTTACCGGGTTGGACTCAAGACGATAGTTACCGGATAAGGCGCAGCGGTCGGG
CTGAACGGGGGGTTCGTGCACACAGCCCAGCTTGGAGCGAACGACCTACACCGAACTGAGATACCTACAG
CGTGAGCTATGAGAAAGCGCCACGCTTCCCGAAGGGAGAAAGGCGGACAGGTATCCGGTAAGCGGCAGGG
TCGGAACAGGAGAGCGCACGAGGGAGCTTCCAGGGGGAAACGCCTGGTATCTTTATAGTCCTGTCGGGTT
TCGCCACCTCTGACTTGAGCGTCGATTTTTGTGATGCTCGTCAGGGGGGCGGAGCCTATGGAAAAACGCC
AGCAACGCGGCCTTTTTACGGTTCCTGGCCTTTTGCTGGCCTTTTGCTCACATGTTCTTTCCTGCGTTAT
CCCCTGATTCTGTGGATAACCGTATTACCGCCTTTGAGTGAGCTGATACCGCTCGCCGCAGCCGAACGAC
CGAGCGCAGCGAGTCAGTGAGCGAGGAAGCGGAAGAGCGCCTGATGCGGTATTTTCTCCTTACGCATCTG
TGCGGTATTTCACACCGCATATATGGTGCACTCTCAGTACAATCTGCTCTGATGCCGCATAGTTAAGCCA
GTATACACTCCGCTATCGCTACGTGACTGGGTCATGGCTGCGCCCCGACACCCGCCAACACCCGCTGACG
CGCCCTGACGGGCTTGTCTGCTCCCGGCATCCGCTTACAGACAAGCTGTGACCGTCTCCGGGAGCTGCAT
GTGTCAGAGGTTTTCACCGTCATCACCGAAACGCGCGAGGCAGCTGCGGTAAAGCTCATCAGCGTGGTCG
TGAAGCGATTCACAGATGTCTGCCTGTTCATCCGCGTCCAGCTCGTTGAGTTTCTCCAGAAGCGTTAATG
TCTGGCTTCTGATAAAGCGGGCCATGTTAAGGGCGGTTTTTTCCTGTTTGGTCACTGATGCCTCCGTGTA
AGGGGGATTTCTGTTCATGGGGGTAATGATACCGATGAAACGAGAGAGGATGCTCACGATACGGGTTACT
GATGATGAACATGCCCGGTTACTGGAACGTTGTGAGGGTAAACAACTGGCGGTATGGATGCGGCGGGACC
AGAGAAAAATCACTCAGGGTCAATGCCAGCGCTTCGTTAATACAGATGTAGGTGTTCCACAGGGTAGCCA
GCAGCATCCTGCGATGCAGATCCGGAACATAATGGTGCAGGGCGCTGACTTCCGCGTTTCCAGACTTTAC
GAAACACGGAAACCGAAGACCATTCATGTTGTTGCTCAGGTCGCAGACGTTTTGCAGCAGCAGTCGCTTC
ACGTTCGCTCGCGTATCGGTGATTCATTCTGCTAACCAGTAAGGCAACCCCGCCAGCCTAGCCGGGTCCT
CAACGACAGGAGCACGATCATGCGCACCCGTGGGGCCGCCATGCCGGCGATAATGGCCTGCTTCTCGCCG
AAACGTTTGGTGGCGGGACCAGTGACGAAGGCTTGAGCGAGGGCGTGCAAGATTCCGAATACCGCAAGCG
ACAGGCCGATCATCGTCGCGCTCCAGCGAAAGCGGTCCTCGCCGAAAATGACCCAGAGCGCTGCCGGCAC
CTGTCCTACGAGTTGCATGATAAAGAAGACAGTCATAAGTGCGGCGACGATAGTCATGCCCCGCGCCCAC
CGGAAGGAGCTGACTGGGTTGAAGGCTCTCAAGGGCATCGGTCGAGATCCCGGTGCCTAATGAGTGAGCT
AACTTACATTAATTGCGTTGCGCTCACTGCCCGCTTTCCAGTCGGGAAACCTGTCGTGCCAGCTGCATTA
ATGAATCGGCCAACGCGCGGGGAGAGGCGGTTTGCGTATTGGGCGCCAGGGTGGTTTTTCTTTTCACCAG
TGAGACGGGCAACAGCTGATTGCCCTTCACCGCCTGGCCCTGAGAGAGTTGCAGCAAGCGGTCCACGCTG
GTTTGCCCCAGCAGGCGAAAATCCTGTTTGATGGTGGTTAACGGCGGGATATAACATGAGCTGTCTTCGG
TATCGTCGTATCCCACTACCGAGATGTCCGCACCAACGCGCAGCCCGGACTCGGTAATGGCGCGCATTGC
GCCCAGCGCCATCTGATCGTTGGCAACCAGCATCGCAGTGGGAACGATGCCCTCATTCAGCATTTGCATG
GTTTGTTGAAAACCGGACATGGCACTCCAGTCGCCTTCCCGTTCCGCTATCGGCTGAATTTGATTGCGAG
TGAGATATTTATGCCAGCCAGCCAGACGCAGACGCGCCGAGACAGAACTTAATGGGCCCGCTAACAGCGC
GATTTGCTGGTGACCCAATGCGACCAGATGCTCCACGCCCAGTCGCGTACCGTCTTCATGGGAGAAAATA
ATACTGTTGATGGGTGTCTGGTCAGAGACATCAAGAAATAACGCCGGAACATTAGTGCAGGCAGCTTCCA
CAGCAATGGCATCCTGGTCATCCAGCGGATAGTTAATGATCAGCCCACTGACGCGTTGCGCGAGAAGATT
GTGCACCGCCGCTTTACAGGCTTCGACGCCGCTTCGTTCTACCATCGACACCACCACGCTGGCACCCAGT
TGATCGGCGCGAGATTTAATCGCCGCGACAATTTGCGACGGCGCGTGCAGGGCCAGACTGGAGGTGGCAA
CGCCAATCAGCAACGACTGTTTGCCCGCCAGTTGTTGTGCCACGCGGTTGGGAATGTAATTCAGCTCCGC
CATCGCCGCTTCCACTTTTTCCCGCGTTTTCGCAGAAACGTGGCTGGCCTGGTTCACCACGCGGGAAACG
GTCTGATAAGAGACACCGGCATACTCTGCGACATCGTATAACGTTACTGGTTTCACATTCACCACCCTGA
ATTGACTCTCTTCCGGGCGCTATCATGCCATACCGCGAAAGGTTTTGCGCCATTCGATGGTGTCCGGGAT
CTCGACGCTCTCCCTTATGCGACTCCTGCATTAGGAAGCAGCCCAGTAGTAGGTTGAGGCCGTTGAGCAC
CGCCGCCGCAAGGAATGGTGCATGCAAGGAGATGGCGCCCAACAGTCCCCCGGCCACGGGGCCTGCCACC
ATACCCACGCCGAAACAAGCGCTCATGAGCCCGAAGTGGCGAGCCCGATCTTCCCCATCGGTGATGTCGG
CGATATAGGCGCCAGCAACCGCACCTGTGGCGCCGGTGATGCCGGCCACGATGCGTCCGGCGTAGAGGAT
CGAGATCGATCTCGATCCCGCGAAATTAATACGACTCACTATAGGGGAATTGTGAGCGGATAACAATTCC
CCTCTAGAAATAATTTTGTTTAACTTTAAGAAGGAGATATACATATGAAAGAAACCGCTGCTGCTAAATT
CGAACGCCAGCACATGGACAGCCCAGATCTGGGTACCCTGGTGCCACGCGGTTCCATGGCGATATCGGAT
CCGGCCGCAAAAGAGGGGGTGAACGATAACGAAGAGGGGTTCTTCAGCGCCCGTGCCGACCTGCTGACCT
TACGCGCCTTCTTCACCGAGCTGCTGGCCGCAGGCGTGAAGGTTAACCTGGTGGAACAGCTGGAGAGCCT
GAGTGTTACCAAAAGCCTGGACGAGGCCCAGGCCATCAAACTGTTATACAATTATTTAGTTAAGCTGCCG
ATTGATCTGAGTCAACTGAAAGAGGTGGCCGAGCGCTTTGGCGCATTTCTGGACCCTGTTGCAGACAAGG
TGAACGACGAGGGCATCATCGAAGATGCACGTTTCGGCTGGCAAGCAGAAGAAGCAGTGGACATTGCCCG
CTTTCAGGACCTGCAGCGCGGTGGTATCGAGTATATCGAGGTGCGTGACAGTGGCCATCTGATTCCGGGT
CATGGCGGCATTCTGGACCGCGGTCTGATCTTCGTGGGCCTGGACATTATCGGCGACCGCCATCACGACA
ATATCCAGCGCATCTTTACAGGCGACGAGATCCTGCCTGCCCTGGTGAGTACCTTAAAGGTGACCGATGA
GGACCTGGTGGTTGAGATTCCGCGTAGTCACGGCGCAGCCAATCAGCGCGTGTATCAGTTACTGGCAGAG
CTGATCACCAGCGATGTTCGCGAGATCATCATCAGCGCACTGCGCTGGCTGCCTTTACCTGGTGGCTTAC
GTTACCAGCTGGATACACAGGCCCTGAGTTTACGCATCGGCCAGGTTGTGGAAGGCTACCGTACCAGTGG
TAGCGGCAACCCGGGCGCAACCAATGTTTTACGCATCAACCTGAATCGCAACATCCTGGTGGTGGTGCCG
AGCCATGTGTTTGGCGAGGTGCTGCGCCTGTTCACAGCCTGGTTCAGCGATCTGACACCGGAGACCCTGG
TGACCCGCTTAATTTTCGGCGTGCTGACCATCGTTCCGTTCTTCTGGGGCATGCTGGCACTGCGCCAGCT
GCATGCCGCATTACTGGCCGCAGCCCAGCGCATTGGTAGCGAGTACCACGAGTTAAGCGGCCGCCTGCAG
TATTATGTGAACACCGACCAACTGGTGGTTCGCCTGGTTATCGACCTGTTCGTGAAGAACGCCGGTATTG
AGGTGGTGGAGGCCCTGAAAGAAGCACTGGGTGTGTTACACTTTAAGCAAGGCATCAGCCTGAGCTACCT
GGAGCAGCTGTTCAGTCGCATCACAACCGAGACCCCGGAGAAAAGTGGCGAGAGCCCTAGTGACGCACTG
TTACGCAGTATCGCCGACCAAATCGACATCAACAAGGAACAGGCAGGCATCCCGGATCGTAGCCTGGCCG
ACATCCAACAGCGCGTGAACACCTTCCTGGCCAATCGCAGCTTACAGTTCCTGGATGGCACACAGCTGGA
TTTTGTTAAGACCCAGGACGCCATCGACGTGAAGGTTGCCCTGGAGCTGGTTAAGACCTGGCTGGTTACA
GGCAGCCCGGGTGGTAGCCGTCTCGAGCACCACCACCACCACCACTGAGATCCGGCTGCTAACAAAGCCC
GAAAGGAAGCTGAGTTGGCTGCTGCCACCGCTGAGCAATAACTAGCATAACCCCTTGGGGCCTCTAAACG
GGTCTTGAGGGGTTTTTTGCTGAAAGGAGGAACTATATCCGGAT
