>Addgene plasmid #45134 | pET29b_Qcat6 | addgene partial sequence | sequence record 76089 | pBRrevBam 5'-GGTGATGTCGGCGATATAGG-3'
GCCGGCCACGATGCGTCCGGCGTAGAGGATCGAGATCGATCTCGATCCCGCGAAATTAATACGACTCACT
ATAGGGGAATTGTGAGCGGATAACAATTCCCCTCTAGAAATAATTTTGTTTAACTTTAAGAAGGAGATAT
ACATATGAAAGAAACCGCTGCTGCTAAATTCGAACGCCAGCACATGGACAGCCCAGATCTGGGTACCCTG
GTGCCACGCGGTTCCATGGCGATATCGGATCCGGCCGCAAAAGAGGGGGTGAACGATAACGAAGAGGGGT
TCTTCAGCGCCCGTGCCGACCTGCTGACCTTACGCGCCTTCTTCACCGAGCTGCTGGCCGCAGGCGTGAA
GGTTAACCTGGTGGAACAGCTGGAGAGCCTGAGTGTTACCAAAAGCCTGGACGAGGCCCAGGCCATCAAA
CTGTTATACAATTATTTAGTTAAGCTGCCGATTGATCTGAGTCAACTGAAAGAGGTGGCCGAGCGCTTTG
GCGCATTTCTGGACCCTGTTGCAGACAAGGTGAACGACGAGGGCATCATCGAAGATGCACGTTTCGGCTG
GCAAGCAGAAGAAGCAGTGGACATTGCCCGCTTTCAGGACCTGCAGCGCGGTGGTATCGAGTATATCGAG
GTGCGTGACAGTGGCCATCTGATTCCGGGTCATGGCGGCATTCTGGACCGCGGTCTGATCTTCGTGGGCC
TGGACATTATCGGCGACCGCCATCACGACAATATCCAGCGCATCTTTACAGGCGACGAGATCCTGCCTGC
CCTGGTGAGTACCTTAAAGGTGACCGATGAGGACCTGGTGGTTGAGATTCCGCGTAGTCACGGCGCAGCC
AATCAGCGCGTGTATCAGTTACTGGCAGAGCTGATCACCAGCGATGTTCGCGAGATCATCATCAGCGCAC
TGCGCTGGCTGCCTTTACCTGGTGGCTTACGTTACCAGCTGGATACACAGGCCCTGA
