>Addgene plasmid #45134 | pET29b_Qcat6 | addgene partial sequence | sequence record 76115 | T7term 5'-GCTAGTTATTGCTCAGCGG-3'
TCGGGCTTTGTTAGCAGCCGGATCTCAGTGGTGGTGGTGGTGGTGCTCGAGACGGCTACCACCCGGGCTG
CCTGTAACCAGCCAGGTCTTAACCAGCTCCAGGGCAACCTTCACGTCGATGGCGTCCTGGGTCTTAACAA
AATCCAGCTGTGTGCCATCCAGGAACTGTAAGCTGCGATTGGCCAGGAAGGTGTTCACGCGCTGTTGGAT
GTCGGCCAGGCTACGATCCGGGATGCCTGCCTGTTCCTTGTTGATGTCGATTTGGTCGGCGATACTGCGT
AACAGTGCGTCACTAGGGCTCTCGCCACTTTTCTCCGGGGTCTCGGTTGTGATGCGACTGAACAGCTGCT
CCAGGTAGCTCAGGCTGATGCCTTGCTTAAAGTGTAACACACCCAGTGCTTCTTTCAGGGCCTCCACCAC
CTCAATACCGGCGTTCTTCACGAACAGGTCGATAACCAGGCGAACCACCAGTTGGTCGGTGTTCACATAA
TACTGCAGGCGGCCGCTTAACTCGTGGTACTCGCTACCAATGCGCTGGGCTGCGGCCAGTAATGCGGCAT
GCAGCTGGCGCAGTGCCAGCATGCCCCAGAAGAACGGAACGATGGTCAGCACGCCGAAAATTAAGCGGGT
CACCAGGGTCTCCGGTGTCAGATCGCTGAACCAGGCTGTGAACAGGCGCAGCACCTCGCCAAACACATGG
CTCGGCACCACCACCAGGATGTTGCGATTCAGGTTGATGCGTAAAACATTGGTTGCGCCCGGGTTGCCGC
TACCACTGGTACGGTAGCCTTCCACAACCTGGCCGATGCGTAAACTCAGGGCCTGTGTATCCAGCTGGTA
ACGTAAGCCACCAGGTAAAGGCAGCCAGCGCAGTGCGCTGATGATGATCTCGCGAACATCGCTGGTGATC
A
